Addgene plasmid #157585: pD649-HAsp-SEMA5B-COMP5AP-AviTag-9xHis
Purpose: Mammalian expression of cell-surface protein extracellular domain fused to COMP5AP-AviTag-9xHis. Protein is secreted from cells.
Depositing lab: Chris Garcia. Depositing organization: Stanford University. Publication: A Human IgSF Cell-Surface Interactome Reveals a Complex Network of Protein-Protein Interactions. Wojtowicz WM, Vielmetter J, Fernandes RA, Siepe DH, Eastman CL, Chisholm GB, Cox S, Klock H, Anderson PW, Rue SM, Miller JJ, Glaser SM, Bragstad ML, Vance J, Lam AW, Lesley SA, Zinn K, Garcia KC. Cell. 2020 Aug 20;182(4):1027-1043.e17. doi: 10.1016/j.cell.2020.07.025. PubMed 32822567.
Backbone
  Vector backbone: pD649
  Backbone size w/o insert (bp): 7153
  Vector type: Mammalian Expression
Growth in bacteria
  Bacterial resistance: Ampicillin, 100 μg/mL
  Growth temperature: 37°C
  Growth strain: DH5alpha
  Copy number: High Copy
Gene/Insert
  Gene/Insert name: SEMA5B (alt name: SEM5B)
  Species: H. sapiens (human)
  Insert size (bp): 3000
  Entrez Gene: SEMA5B (a.k.a. SemG, SEMAG, FLJ10372, KIAA1445)
  Promoter: CMV/SP6
  Tag / fusion protein: COMP5AP-AviTag-9xHis (C terminal on backbone)
  Cloning method: Restriction Enzyme; 5′ cloning site GCGGCCGC (not destroyed); 3′ cloning site GGCGCGCC (not destroyed)
  Sequencing primers: 5′ ATTTAGGTGACACTATAG; 3′ CGTCGCACTCCATCACGGTG
Resource information
  A portion of this plasmid was derived from a plasmid made by: synthesis by ThermoFisher
Terms and licenses: Academic/Nonprofit Terms; Industry Terms: Not Available to Industry
Depositor comments: Some plasmids in this collection may have an IS4-like element ISVsa5 family transposase upstream of the CMV promoter.
How to cite: pD649-HAsp-SEMA5B-COMP5AP-AviTag-9xHis was a gift from Chris Garcia (Addgene plasmid # 157585 ; http://n2t.net/addgene:157585 ; RRID:Addgene_157585)
