[The description below was written by a language model from this plasmid's Addgene catalogue record and pLannotate feature annotations shown in this document.]
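Description:
pD649-HAsp-SEMA5B-COMP5AP-AviTag-9xHis is a mammalian expression plasmid of about 10.2 kb, built on the pD649 backbone. It produces the extracellular domain of the human cell-surface protein semaphorin 5B (SEMA5B) as a secreted fusion protein. It is propagated in E. coli through a high-copy ColE1/pUC-type origin with ampicillin selection (AmpR under its own bla promoter). A separate cassette places a puromycin N-acetyltransferase gene under the SV40 early and EM7 promoters, followed by an SV40 polyadenylation signal, which in principle allows selection of transfected mammalian cells. Short fragments annotated as KanR, lacZα, ble and f1 ori appear to be backbone remnants rather than functional parts.

Expression is driven by the CMV immediate-early enhancer and promoter, followed by a fragment of CMV intron A. An SP6 promoter just upstream of the coding region could support in vitro transcription and also serves as a sequencing primer site. The open reading frame begins with a secretion signal, named "HAsp" in the construct name, although the automated annotation matches it partially to a mouse IgH signal sequence. The roughly 3 kb SEMA5B ectodomain sits between retained NotI and AscI sites. The annotation tool labels this region SEMA5A, most likely through homology with the paralogue, whereas the catalogue identifies it as SEMA5B.

Downstream, the backbone supplies the COMP coiled-coil segment, which pentamerises the fusion, and placental alkaline phosphatase as an enzymatic reporter. These are followed by an AviTag for site-specific biotinylation, a polyhistidine tag for purification (9xHis by name, annotated as 8xHis) and a bGH polyadenylation signal. High-avidity, enzyme-labelled proteins of this kind suit the detection of weak extracellular protein–protein interactions, and the plasmid belongs to a collection made for a human cell-surface interactome screen. The depositor notes that some plasmids in the collection may carry an IS4-like transposase insertion upstream of the CMV promoter.
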