Features (pLannotate 1.2.2; 24 found; start..end, strand, type, name):
    119..143     -  CDS            KanR (fragment): aminoglycoside phosphotransferase; aph(3')-Ia; confers resistance to kanamycin
    254..842     +  rep_origin     ori: high-copy-number ColE1/pMB1/pBR322/pUC origin of replication
   1067..1084    +  terminator     rrnB T2 terminator (fragment): transcription terminator T2 from the E. coli rrnB gene
   1109..1128    -  CDS            lacZα (fragment): LacZα fragment of β-galactosidase; lacZ fragment
   1584..1600    +  protein_bind   lac operator: The lac repressor binds to the lac operator to inhibit transcription in E. coli. This inhibition can be relieved by adding lactose or isopropyl-β-D-thiogalactopyranoside (IPTG). lac repressor encoded by lacI
   1843..2146    +  enhancer       CMV enhancer: human cytomegalovirus immediate early enhancer
   2147..2350    +  promoter       CMV promoter: human cytomegalovirus (CMV) immediate early promoter
   2486..2529    +  intron         CMV intron (fragment): modified intron A from human cytomegalovirus
   2581..2599    +  promoter       SP6 promoter: promoter for bacteriophage SP6 RNA polymerase
   2603..2640    +  CDS            IgH signal sequence (fragment): signal sequence from the mouse immunoglobulin heavy chain variable region
   2932..5748    +  CDS            SEMA5A (fragment): SEM5A_HUMAN - Also known as SEMAF. Experimental evidence at protein level: Swiss-Prot protein existence level 1. Bifunctional axonal guidance cue regulated by sulfated proteoglycans; attractive effects result from interactions with heparan sulfate proteoglycans (HSPGs), while the inhibitory effects depend on interactions with chondroitin sulfate proteoglycans (CSPGs) (By similarity). Ligand for receptor PLXNB3. In glioma cells, SEMA5A stimulation of PLXNB3 results in the disassembly of F-actin stress fibers, disruption of focal adhesions and cellular collapse as well as inhibition of cell migr
   5845..6024    +  CDS            Comp (fragment): COMP_RAT - Experimental evidence at protein level: Swiss-Prot protein existence level 1. May play a role in the structural integrity of cartilage via its interaction with other extracellular matrix proteins such as the collagens and fibronectin. Can mediate the interaction of chondrocytes with the cartilage extracellular matrix through interaction with cell surface integrin receptors. Could play a role in the pathogenesis of osteoarthritis. Potent suppressor of apoptosis in both primary chondrocytes and transformed cells. Suppresses apoptosis by blocking the activation of caspase-3 and by indu
   6012..7464    +  CDS            SEAP (fragment): secreted alkaline phosphatase from human placenta The natural enzyme has a C-terminal transmembrane sequence that is replaced by a GPI anchor.
   7489..7530    +  CDS            AviTag™ (fragment): peptide tag that allows for enzymatic biotinylation
   7534..7557    +  CDS            8xHis: 8xHis affinity tag
   7703..7814    +  polyA_signal   bGH poly(A) signal: bovine growth hormone polyadenylation signal
   7815..7923    +  rep_origin     f1 ori (fragment): f1 bacteriophage origin of replication; arrow indicates direction of (+) strand synthesis
   7937..8266    +  promoter       SV40 promoter: SV40 enhancer and early promoter
   8314..8361    +  promoter       EM7 promoter: synthetic bacterial promoter&nbsp
   8380..8979    +  CDS            PuroR (fragment): puromycin N-acetyltransferase; pac from Streptomyces; confers resistance to puromycin
   8989..9114    +  CDS            ble (fragment): BLE_KLEPN - Experimental evidence at protein level: Swiss-Prot protein existence level 1. Binding protein with a strong affinity to the bleomycin family of antibiotics. Binds to CL990; an antimitotic-antibiotic compound. From Klebsiella pneumoniae.
   9109..9230    +  polyA_signal   SV40 poly(A) signal: SV40 polyadenylation signal
   9283..10143   -  CDS            AmpR: β-lactamase; bla; confers resistance to ampicillin, carbenicillin, and related antibiotics
  10146..89      -  promoter       AmpR promoter (fragment) (across the origin): bla
>Addgene plasmid #157585 | pD649-HAsp-SEMA5B-COMP5AP-AviTag-9xHis | depositor full sequence | sequence record 304279 | Full Sequence
TTTCAATATTATTGAAGCATTTATCAGGGTTATTGTCTCATGAGCGGATACATATTTGAATGTATTTAGA
AAAATAAACAAATAGGGGTCAGTGTTACAACCAATTAACCAATTCTGAACATTATCGCGAGCCCATTTAT
ACCTGAATATGGCTCATAACACCCCTTGCTCATGACCAAAATCCCTTAACGTGAGTTACGCGCGCGTCGT
TCCACTGAGCGTCAGACCCCGTAGAAAAGATCAAAGGATCTTCTTGAGATCCTTTTTTTCTGCGCGTAAT
CTGCTGCTTGCAAACAAAAAAACCACCGCTACCAGCGGTGGTTTGTTTGCCGGATCAAGAGCTACCAACT
CTTTTTCCGAAGGTAACTGGCTTCAGCAGAGCGCAGATACCAAATACTGTTCTTCTAGTGTAGCCGTAGT
TAGCCCACCACTTCAAGAACTCTGTAGCACCGCCTACATACCTCGCTCTGCTAATCCTGTTACCAGTGGC
TGCTGCCAGTGGCGATAAGTCGTGTCTTACCGGGTTGGACTCAAGACGATAGTTACCGGATAAGGCGCAG
CGGTCGGGCTGAACGGGGGGTTCGTGCACACAGCCCAGCTTGGAGCGAACGACCTACACCGAACTGAGAT
ACCTACAGCGTGAGCTATGAGAAAGCGCCACGCTTCCCGAAGGGAGAAAGGCGGACAGGTATCCGGTAAG
CGGCAGGGTCGGAACAGGAGAGCGCACGAGGGAGCTTCCAGGGGGAAACGCCTGGTATCTTTATAGTCCT
GTCGGGTTTCGCCACCTCTGACTTGAGCGTCGATTTTTGTGATGCTCGTCAGGGGGGCGGAGCCTATGGA
AAAACGCCAGCAACGCGGCCTTTTTACGGTTCCTGGCCTTTTGCTGGCCTTTTGCTCACATGTTCTTTCC
TGCGTTATCCCCTGATTCTGTGGATAACCGTATTACCGCCTTTGAGTGAGCTGATACCGCTCGCCGCAGC
CGAACGACCGAGCGCAGCGAGTCAGTGAGCGAGGAAGCGGAAGGCGAGAGTAGGGAACTGCCAGGCATCA
AACTAAGCAGAAGGCCCCTGACGGATGGCCTTTTTGCGTTTCTACAAACTCTTTCTGTGTTGTAAAACGA
CGGCCAGTCTTAAGCTCGGGCCCCCTGGGCGGTTCTGATAACGAGTAATCGTTAATCCGCAAATAACGTA
AAAACCCGCTTCGGCGGGTTTTTTTATGGGGGGAGTTTAGGGAAAGAGCATTTGTCAGAATATTTAAGGG
CGCCTGTCACTTTGCTTGATATATGAGAATTATTTAACCTTATAAATGAGAAAAAAGCAACGCACTTTAA
ATAAGATACGTTGCTTTTTCGATTGATGAACACCTATAATTAAACTATTCATCTATTATTTATGATTTTT
TGTATATACAATATTTCTAGTTTGTTAAAGAGAATTAAGAAAATAAATCTCGAAAATAATAAAGGGAAAA
TCAGTTTTTGATATCAAAATTATACATGTCAACGATAATACAAAATATAATACAAACTATAAGATGTTAT
CAGTATTTATTATCATTTAGAATAAATTTTGTGTCGCCCTTAATTGTGAGCGGATAACAATTACGAGCTT
CATGCACAGTGGCGTTGACTCAATATTGGCCATTAGCCATATTATTCATTGGTTATATAGCATAAATCAA
TATTGGCTATTGGCCATTGCATACGTTGTATCTATATCATAATATGTACATTTATATTGGCTCATGTCCA
ATATGACCGCCATGTTGGCATTGATTATTGACTAGTTATTAATAGTAATCAATTACGGGGTCATTAGTTC
ATAGCCCATATATGGAGTTCCGCGTTACATAACTTACGGTAAATGGCCCGCCTGGCTGACCGCCCAACGA
CCCCCGCCCATTGACGTCAATAATGACGTATGTTCCCATAGTAACGCCAATAGGGACTTTCCATTGACGT
CAATGGGTGGAGTATTTACGGTAAACTGCCCACTTGGCAGTACATCAAGTGTATCATATGCCAAGTACGC
CCCCTATTGACGTCAATGACGGTAAATGGCCCGCCTGGCATTATGCCCAGTACATGACCTTATGGGACTT
TCCTACTTGGCAGTACATCTACGTATTAGTCATCGCTATTACCATGGTGATGCGGTTTTGGCAGTACATC
AATGGGCGTGGATAGCGGTTTGACTCACGGGGATTTCCAAGTCTCCACCCCATTGACGTCAATGGGAGTT
TGTTTTGGCACCAAAATCAACGGGACTTTCCAAAATGTCGTAACAACTCCGCCCCATTGACGCAAATGGG
CGGTAGGCGTGTACGGTGGGAGGTCTATATAAGCAGAGCTCGTTTAGTGAACCGTCAGATCGCCTGGAGA
CGCCATCCACGCTGTTTTGACCTCCATAGAAGACACCGGGACCGATCCAGCCTCCGCGGCCGGGAACGGT
GCATTGGAACGCGGATTCCCCGTGCCAAGAGTGACGTAAGTACCGCCTATAGAGTCTATAGGCCCACCCC
CTTGGCTTCGTTAGAACGCGGCTACAATTAATACATAACCTTATGTATCATACACATACGATTTAGGTGA
CACTATAGAATAACATCCACTTTGCCTTTCTCTCCACAGGTGTCCACTCCCAGGTCCAACTGCACCTCGG
TTCTATCGAAAACGCGCCTGCTAGCGCCACCATGAAGACCATCATTGCCCTGAGCTACATCTTCTGCCTG
GTGTTCGCTGCGGCCGCCTTGTCTCTTGTTAGAGGCCTGCTTCCTTGCCTGCCACCAGGCGCTAGAACAG
CCGAGGGACCTATTATGGTGCTGGCTGGACCTCTGGCCGTGTCTCTGCTTCTGCCTTCTCTGACCCTGCT
GGTGTCTCACCTGTCTAGCAGCCAGGATGTGTCCAGCGAGCCTAGCTCTGAGCAGCAGCTGTGTGCCCTG
AGCAAGCACCCTACAGTGGCCTTCGAAGATCTGCAGCCCTGGGTGTCCAACTTCACATACCCTGGGGCCA
GAGACTTCTCCCAGCTGGCTCTTGATCCCAGCGGCAACCAGCTGATTGTGGGCGCCAGAAACTACCTGTT
CAGACTGAGCCTGGCCAACGTGTCACTGCTGCAGGCTACAGAGTGGGCCAGCAGCGAGGATACCAGAAGA
AGCTGTCAGAGCAAGGGCAAGACCGAGGAAGAGTGCCAGAACTACGTGCGGGTGCTGATCGTGGCCGGCA
GAAAGGTTTTCATGTGCGGCACCAACGCTTTCAGCCCCATGTGCACCAGCAGACAAGTGGGCAACCTGAG
CCGGACCATCGAGAAGATCAACGGCGTGGCCAGATGTCCCTACGATCCCAGACACAATAGCACCGCCGTG
ATCAGCTCTCAGGGCGAACTGTATGCCGCCACCGTGATCGATTTCAGCGGCAGAGATCCCGCCATCTACA
GAAGCCTCGGATCTGGCCCTCCACTGAGAACAGCCCAGTACAACAGCAAGTGGCTGAACGAGCCCAACTT
CGTGGCCGCCTATGACATCGGCCTGTTCGCCTACTTCTTCCTGCGGGAAAACGCCGTGGAACACGACTGT
GGCAGAACCGTGTATAGCAGAGTGGCCAGAGTGTGCAAGAACGACGTCGGCGGCAGATTCCTGCTGGAAG
ATACCTGGACCACCTTTATGAAGGCCCGGCTGAACTGCAGCAGACCTGGCGAGGTGCCCTTCTACTACAA
CGAGCTGCAGAGCGCCTTCCATCTGCCTGAGCAGGATCTGATCTACGGCGTGTTCACCACCAACGTGAAC
TCTATCGCCGCCTCTGCCGTGTGCGCCTTTAATCTGTCTGCCATCAGCCAGGCCTTTAACGGCCCCTTCA
GATACCAAGAGAACCCCAGAGCTGCCTGGCTGCCTATCGCCAATCCTATTCCTAACTTCCAGTGCGGCAC
ACTGCCCGAGACAGGCCCCAATGAGAATCTGACCGAGAGAAGCCTGCAGGACGCCCAGAGACTGTTCCTG
ATGTCTGAAGCCGTGCAGCCCGTGACACCTGAGCCTTGTGTGACACAGGATAGCGTGCGGTTCTCCCACC
TGGTGGTGGATCTGGTGCAGGCCAAAGACACCCTGTACCACGTGCTGTACATCGGCACAGAGAGCGGCAC
AATCCTGAAGGCCCTGTCTACCGCCAGCAGATCCCTGCACGGATGCTACCTGGAAGAACTGCACGTGCTG
CCACCTGGCAGAAGAGAGCCTCTGAGATCCCTGAGAATCCTGCACAGCGCCAGGGCTCTGTTTGTGGGAC
TGAGAGATGGCGTGCTGAGAGTGCCCCTGGAAAGATGTGCCGCCTACAGATCACAGGGCGCCTGTCTGGG
AGCTAGAGATCCTTACTGTGGCTGGGACGGCAAGCAGCAGAGATGTAGCACCCTGGAAGATTCCAGCAAC
ATGAGCCTGTGGACCCAGAACATCACCGCCTGTCCTGTGCGGAACGTGACACGAGATGGCGGCTTTGGAC
CTTGGAGTCCTTGGCAGCCTTGCGAGCATCTGGACGGCGATAATAGCGGCTCCTGCCTGTGTAGAGCCAG
AAGCTGCGATAGCCCCAGACCTAGATGTGGCGGCCTGGATTGTCTGGGCCCTGCCATCCATATCGCCAAC
TGCTCCAGAAACGGCGCCTGGACACCTTGGTCATCTTGGGCCCTGTGTAGCACCTCTTGCGGCATCGGAT
TTCAAGTCCGGCAGCGGAGCTGCAGCAACCCTGCTCCTAGACATGGCGGCAGAATCTGCGTGGGCAAGTC
CCGGGAAGAGAGATTCTGCAACGAGAACACCCCTTGTCCAGTGCCTATCTTCTGGGCCTCTTGGGGCAGC
TGGTCCAAGTGCAGCTCTAATTGTGGCGGCGGAATGCAGAGCAGAAGAAGGGCCTGCGAGAACGGCAATA
GCTGTCTCGGATGCGGCGTGGAATTCAAGACCTGCAATCCTGAGGGCTGCCCCGAAGTGCGGAGAAACAC
ACCTTGGACTCCATGGCTGCCCGTGAACGTTACACAAGGCGGAGCCAGACAAGAGCAGCGGTTCCGGTTT
ACCTGTAGAGCCCCTCTGGCTGATCCTCACGGCCTGCAGTTCGGAAGAAGAAGAACCGAGACACGGACCT
GTCCTGCCGATGGCAGCGGCTCTTGTGATACAGATGCCCTGGTGGAAGTGCTGCTGAGAAGCGGCTCTAC
AAGCCCTCACACAGTGTCTGGTGGATGGGCTGCTTGGGGACCTTGGTCCAGCTGTAGCAGAGATTGCGAG
CTGGGCTTCAGAGTGCGGAAGCGGACCTGTACCAATCCAGAGCCTAGGAACGGCGGCCTGCCATGTGTTG
GAGATGCCGCCGAATACCAGGACTGCAACCCTCAGGCCTGTCCAGTTAGAGGCGCCTGGTCTTGTTGGAC
CTCTTGGAGCCCTTGTTCCGCCTCTTGTGGCGGAGGCCACTACCAGAGAACAAGAAGCTGCACAAGCCCC
GCACCTTCTCCAGGCGAGGATATTTGCCTGGGCCTGCATACTGAAGAGGCCCTGTGCGCAACACAGGCTT
GTCCAGAAGGATGGTCCCCTTGGAGCGAGTGGTCTAAGTGCACAGATGACGGCGCCCAGAGCAGATCTAG
GCACTGCGAGGAACTGCTGCCTGGATCTTCTGCCTGTGCCGGCAATTCTAGCCAGAGCCGGCCTTGTCCA
TACAGCGAGATCCCAGTGATCCTGCCTGCCAGCTCTATGGAAGAGGCCACAGATTGCGCCGGCTTCAACC
TGATCCATGGCGCGCCGGAAGATCAAGTTGATCCAAGATTGATTGATGGCAAGGGCGGATCTCTGGAGGT
GCTGTTCCAGGGACCAGGCGGAAGCGGCAATCCCGGCGGCGATCTGGCCCCCCAGATGCTGCGCGAGCTG
CAGGAGACCAATGCCGCCCTGCAGGACGTGCGCGAGCTGCTGCGCCACCGCGTGAAGGAGATCACCTTCC
TGAAGAACACCGTGATGGAGTGCGACGCCTGCGGTATGCAGCCCTCTAGAGGCTCCGGCTCCATCATCCC
AGTTGAGGAGGAGAACCCGGACTTCTGGAACCGCGAGGCAGCCGAGGCCCTGGGTGCCGCCAAGAAGCTG
CAGCCTGCACAGACAGCCGCCAAGAACCTCATCATCTTCCTGGGCGATGGGATGGGGGTGTCTACGGTGA
CAGCTGCCAGGATCCTAAAAGGGCAGAAGAAGGACAAACTGGGGCCTGAGATACCCCTGGCCATGGACCG
CTTCCCATATGTGGCTCTGTCCAAGACATACAATGTAGACAAACATGTGCCAGACAGTGGAGCCACAGCC
ACGGCCTACCTGTGCGGGGTCAAGGGCAACTTCCAGACCATTGGCTTGAGTGCAGCCGCCCGCTTTAACC
AGTGCAACACGACACGCGGCAACGAGGTCATCTCCGTGATGAATCGGGCCAAGAAAGCAGGGAAGTCAGT
GGGAGTGGTAACCACCACACGAGTGCAGCACGCCTCGCCAGCCGGCACCTACGCCCACACGGTGAACCGC
AACTGGTACTCGGACGCCGACGTGCCTGCCTCGGCCCGCCAGGAGGGGTGCCAGGACATCGCTACGCAGC
TCATCTCCAACATGGACATTGACGTGATCCTAGGTGGAGGCCGAAAGTACATGTTTCGCATGGGAACCCC
AGACCCTGAGTACCCAGATGACTACAGCCAAGGTGGGACCAGGCTGGACGGGAAGAATCTGGTGCAGGAA
TGGCTGGCGAAGCGCCAGGGTGCCCGGTATGTGTGGAACCGCACTGAGCTCATGCAGGCTTCCCTGGACC
CGTCTGTGACCCATCTCATGGGTCTCTTTGAGCCTGGAGACATGAAATACGAGATCCACCGAGACTCCAC
ACTGGACCCCTCCCTGATGGAGATGACAGAGGCTGCCCTGCGCCTGCTGAGCAGGAACCCCCGCGGCTTC
TTCCTCTTCGTGGAGGGTGGTCGCATCGACCATGGTCATCATGAAAGCAGGGCTTACCGGGCACTGACTG
AGACGATCATGTTCGACGACGCCATTGAGAGGGCGGGCCAGCTCACCAGCGAGGAGGACACGCTGAGCCT
CGTCACTGCCGACCACTCCCACGTCTTCTCCTTCGGAGGCTACCCCCTGCGAGGGAGCTCCATCTTCGGG
CTGGCCCCTGGCAAGGCCCGGGACAGGAAGGCCTACACGGTCCTCCTATACGGAAACGGTCCAGGCTATG
TGCTCAAGGACGGCGCCCGGCCGGATGTTACCGAGAGCGAGAGCGGGAGCCCCGAGTATCGGCAGCAGTC
AGCAGTGCCCCTGGACGAAGAGACCCACGCAGGCGAGGACGTGGCGGTGTTCGCGCGCGGCCCGCAGGCG
CACCTGGTTCACGGCGTGCAGGAGCAGACCTTCATAGCGCACGTCATGGCCTTCGCCGCCTGCCTGGAGC
CCTACACCGCCTGCGACCTGGCGCCCCCCGCCGGCACCACCGACGCCGCGCACCCGGGTGGCGGAGGACT
GAACGACATCTTCGAGGCTCAGAAAATCGAATGGCACGAACATCACCATCACCATCACCATCACCATTAA
GGCCGGCCTGTAGTCACTGGCACAACGCGTTACCCGGTAAGCCAATCGGGTATACACGGTCGTCATACTG
CAGACAGGGTTCTTCTACTTTGCAAGATAGTCTTGAGTAGTAAAATAAATAGATAGAGAAAATCAGCCTC
GACTGTGCCTTCTAGTTGCCAGCCATCTGTTGTTTGCCCCTCCCCCGTGCCTTCCTTGACCCTGGAAGGT
GCCACTCCCACTGTCCTTTCCTAATAAAATGAGGAAATTGCATCACAACACTCAACCCTATCTCGGTCTA
TTCTTTTGATTTATAAGGGATTTTGCCGATTTCGGCCTATTGGTTAAAAAATGAGCTGATTTAACAAAAA
TTTAACGCGAATTAATTCTGTGGAATGTGTGTCAGTTAGGGTGTGGAAAGTCCCCAGGCTCCCCAGCAGG
CAGAAGTATGCAAAGCATGCATCTCAATTAGTCAGCAACCAGGTGTGGAAAGTCCCCAGGCTCCCCAGCA
GGCAGAAGTATGCAAAGCATGCATCTCAATTAGTCAGCAACCATAGTCCCGCCCCTAACTCCGCCCATCC
CGCCCCTAACTCCGCCCAGTTCCGCCCATTCTCCGCCCCATGGCTGACTAATTTTTTTTATTTATGCAGA
GGCCGAGGCCGCCTCTGCCTCTGAGCTATTCCAGAAGTAGTGAGGAGGCTTTTTTGGAGGCCTAGGCTTT
TGCAAAAAGCTCCCGGGAGCTTGTATATCCATTTTCGGATCTGATCAGCACGTGTTGACAATTAATCATC
GGCATAGTATATCGGCATAGTATAATACGACAAGGTGAGGAACTAAACCATGACCGAGTACAAGCCCACG
GTGCGCCTCGCCACCCGCGACGACGTCCCCAGGGCCGTACGCACCCTCGCCGCCGCGTTCGCCGACTACC
CCGCCACGCGCCACACCGTCGATCCGGACCGCCACATCGAGCGGGTCACCGAGCTGCAAGAACTCTTCCT
CACGCGCGTCGGGCTCGACATCGGCAAGGTGTGGGTCGCGGACGACGGCGCCGCGGTGGCGGTCTGGACC
ACGCCGGAGAGCGTCGAAGCGGGGGCGGTGTTCGCCGAGATCGGCCCGCGCATGGCCGAGTTGAGCGGTT
CCCGGCTGGCCGCGCAGCAACAGATGGAAGGCCTCCTGGCGCCGCACCGGCCCAAGGAGCCCGCGTGGTT
CCTGGCCACCGTCGGCGTCTCGCCCGACCACCAGGGCAAGGGTCTGGGCAGCGCCGTCGTGCTCCCCGGA
GTGGAGGCGGCCGAGCGCGCCGGGGTGCCCGCCTTCCTGGAGACATCCGCGCCCCGCAACCTCCCCTTCT
ACGAGCGGCTCGGCTTCACCGTCACCGCCGACGTCGAGGTGCCCGAAGGACCGCGCACCTGGTGCATGAC
CCGCAAGCCCGGTGCCTGACACGTGCTACGAGATTTCGATTCCACCGCCGCCTTCTATGAAAGGTTGGGC
TTCGGAATCGTTTTCCGGGACGCCGGCTGGATGATCCTCCAGCGCGGGGATCTCATGCTGGAGTTCTTCG
CCCACCCCAACTTGTTTATTGCAGCTTATAATGGTTACAAATAAAGCAATAGCATCACAAATTTCACAAA
TAAAGCATTTTTTTCACTGCATTCTAGTTGTGGTTTGTCCAAACTCATCAATGTATCTTATCATGTCTGT
ATACCGTCGACCTCTAGCTAGAGCTTGGCGTAATCATGGTCATTACCAATGCTTAATCAGTGAGGCACCT
ATCTCAGCGATCTGTCTATTTCGTTCATCCATAGTTGCCTGACTCCCCGTCGTGTAGATAACTACGATAC
GGGAGGGCTTACCATCTGGCCCCAGCGCTGCGATGATACCGCGAGAACCACGCTCACCGGCTCCGGATTT
ATCAGCAATAAACCAGCCAGCCGGAAGGGCCGAGCGCAGAAGTGGTCCTGCAACTTTATCCGCCTCCATC
CAGTCTATTAATTGTTGCCGGGAAGCTAGAGTAAGTAGTTCGCCAGTTAATAGTTTGCGCAACGTTGTTG
CCATCGCTACAGGCATCGTGGTGTCACGCTCGTCGTTTGGTATGGCTTCATTCAGCTCCGGTTCCCAACG
ATCAAGGCGAGTTACATGATCCCCCATGTTGTGCAAAAAAGCGGTTAGCTCCTTCGGTCCTCCGATCGTT
GTCAGAAGTAAGTTGGCCGCAGTGTTATCACTCATGGTTATGGCAGCACTGCATAATTCTCTTACTGTCA
TGCCATCCGTAAGATGCTTTTCTGTGACTGGTGAGTACTCAACCAAGTCATTCTGAGAATAGTGTATGCG
GCGACCGAGTTGCTCTTGCCCGGCGTCAATACGGGATAATACCGCGCCACATAGCAGAACTTTAAAAGTG
CTCATCATTGGAAAACGTTCTTCGGGGCGAAAACTCTCAAGGATCTTACCGCTGTTGAGATCCAGTTCGA
TGTAACCCACTCGTGCACCCAACTGATCTTCAGCATCTTTTACTTTCACCAGCGTTTCTGGGTGAGCAAA
AACAGGAAGGCAAAATGCCGCAAAAAAGGGAATAAGGGCGACACGGAAATGTTGAATACTCATATTCTTC
CTT
