>Addgene plasmid #157585 | pD649-HAsp-SEMA5B-COMP5AP-AviTag-9xHis | depositor partial sequence | sequence record 304280 | insert (extracellular domain)
TTGTCTCTTGTTAGAGGCCTGCTTCCTTGCCTGCCACCAGGCGCTAGAACAGCCGAGGGACCTATTATGG
TGCTGGCTGGACCTCTGGCCGTGTCTCTGCTTCTGCCTTCTCTGACCCTGCTGGTGTCTCACCTGTCTAG
CAGCCAGGATGTGTCCAGCGAGCCTAGCTCTGAGCAGCAGCTGTGTGCCCTGAGCAAGCACCCTACAGTG
GCCTTCGAAGATCTGCAGCCCTGGGTGTCCAACTTCACATACCCTGGGGCCAGAGACTTCTCCCAGCTGG
CTCTTGATCCCAGCGGCAACCAGCTGATTGTGGGCGCCAGAAACTACCTGTTCAGACTGAGCCTGGCCAA
CGTGTCACTGCTGCAGGCTACAGAGTGGGCCAGCAGCGAGGATACCAGAAGAAGCTGTCAGAGCAAGGGC
AAGACCGAGGAAGAGTGCCAGAACTACGTGCGGGTGCTGATCGTGGCCGGCAGAAAGGTTTTCATGTGCG
GCACCAACGCTTTCAGCCCCATGTGCACCAGCAGACAAGTGGGCAACCTGAGCCGGACCATCGAGAAGAT
CAACGGCGTGGCCAGATGTCCCTACGATCCCAGACACAATAGCACCGCCGTGATCAGCTCTCAGGGCGAA
CTGTATGCCGCCACCGTGATCGATTTCAGCGGCAGAGATCCCGCCATCTACAGAAGCCTCGGATCTGGCC
CTCCACTGAGAACAGCCCAGTACAACAGCAAGTGGCTGAACGAGCCCAACTTCGTGGCCGCCTATGACAT
CGGCCTGTTCGCCTACTTCTTCCTGCGGGAAAACGCCGTGGAACACGACTGTGGCAGAACCGTGTATAGC
AGAGTGGCCAGAGTGTGCAAGAACGACGTCGGCGGCAGATTCCTGCTGGAAGATACCTGGACCACCTTTA
TGAAGGCCCGGCTGAACTGCAGCAGACCTGGCGAGGTGCCCTTCTACTACAACGAGCTGCAGAGCGCCTT
CCATCTGCCTGAGCAGGATCTGATCTACGGCGTGTTCACCACCAACGTGAACTCTATCGCCGCCTCTGCC
GTGTGCGCCTTTAATCTGTCTGCCATCAGCCAGGCCTTTAACGGCCCCTTCAGATACCAAGAGAACCCCA
GAGCTGCCTGGCTGCCTATCGCCAATCCTATTCCTAACTTCCAGTGCGGCACACTGCCCGAGACAGGCCC
CAATGAGAATCTGACCGAGAGAAGCCTGCAGGACGCCCAGAGACTGTTCCTGATGTCTGAAGCCGTGCAG
CCCGTGACACCTGAGCCTTGTGTGACACAGGATAGCGTGCGGTTCTCCCACCTGGTGGTGGATCTGGTGC
AGGCCAAAGACACCCTGTACCACGTGCTGTACATCGGCACAGAGAGCGGCACAATCCTGAAGGCCCTGTC
TACCGCCAGCAGATCCCTGCACGGATGCTACCTGGAAGAACTGCACGTGCTGCCACCTGGCAGAAGAGAG
CCTCTGAGATCCCTGAGAATCCTGCACAGCGCCAGGGCTCTGTTTGTGGGACTGAGAGATGGCGTGCTGA
GAGTGCCCCTGGAAAGATGTGCCGCCTACAGATCACAGGGCGCCTGTCTGGGAGCTAGAGATCCTTACTG
TGGCTGGGACGGCAAGCAGCAGAGATGTAGCACCCTGGAAGATTCCAGCAACATGAGCCTGTGGACCCAG
AACATCACCGCCTGTCCTGTGCGGAACGTGACACGAGATGGCGGCTTTGGACCTTGGAGTCCTTGGCAGC
CTTGCGAGCATCTGGACGGCGATAATAGCGGCTCCTGCCTGTGTAGAGCCAGAAGCTGCGATAGCCCCAG
ACCTAGATGTGGCGGCCTGGATTGTCTGGGCCCTGCCATCCATATCGCCAACTGCTCCAGAAACGGCGCC
TGGACACCTTGGTCATCTTGGGCCCTGTGTAGCACCTCTTGCGGCATCGGATTTCAAGTCCGGCAGCGGA
GCTGCAGCAACCCTGCTCCTAGACATGGCGGCAGAATCTGCGTGGGCAAGTCCCGGGAAGAGAGATTCTG
CAACGAGAACACCCCTTGTCCAGTGCCTATCTTCTGGGCCTCTTGGGGCAGCTGGTCCAAGTGCAGCTCT
AATTGTGGCGGCGGAATGCAGAGCAGAAGAAGGGCCTGCGAGAACGGCAATAGCTGTCTCGGATGCGGCG
TGGAATTCAAGACCTGCAATCCTGAGGGCTGCCCCGAAGTGCGGAGAAACACACCTTGGACTCCATGGCT
GCCCGTGAACGTTACACAAGGCGGAGCCAGACAAGAGCAGCGGTTCCGGTTTACCTGTAGAGCCCCTCTG
GCTGATCCTCACGGCCTGCAGTTCGGAAGAAGAAGAACCGAGACACGGACCTGTCCTGCCGATGGCAGCG
GCTCTTGTGATACAGATGCCCTGGTGGAAGTGCTGCTGAGAAGCGGCTCTACAAGCCCTCACACAGTGTC
TGGTGGATGGGCTGCTTGGGGACCTTGGTCCAGCTGTAGCAGAGATTGCGAGCTGGGCTTCAGAGTGCGG
AAGCGGACCTGTACCAATCCAGAGCCTAGGAACGGCGGCCTGCCATGTGTTGGAGATGCCGCCGAATACC
AGGACTGCAACCCTCAGGCCTGTCCAGTTAGAGGCGCCTGGTCTTGTTGGACCTCTTGGAGCCCTTGTTC
CGCCTCTTGTGGCGGAGGCCACTACCAGAGAACAAGAAGCTGCACAAGCCCCGCACCTTCTCCAGGCGAG
GATATTTGCCTGGGCCTGCATACTGAAGAGGCCCTGTGCGCAACACAGGCTTGTCCAGAAGGATGGTCCC
CTTGGAGCGAGTGGTCTAAGTGCACAGATGACGGCGCCCAGAGCAGATCTAGGCACTGCGAGGAACTGCT
GCCTGGATCTTCTGCCTGTGCCGGCAATTCTAGCCAGAGCCGGCCTTGTCCATACAGCGAGATCCCAGTG
ATCCTGCCTGCCAGCTCTATGGAAGAGGCCACAGATTGCGCCGGCTTCAACCTGATCCAT
